Addgene plasmid #200988: pAL750
Purpose: (Empty Backbone) Inducible promoter Pxyl for Haloferax volcanii
Depositing lab: Alexandre Bisson. Depositing organization: Brandeis University. Publication: A sweet new set of inducible and constitutive promoters in Haloferax volcanii. Rados T, Andre K, Cerletti M, Bisson A. Front Microbiol. 2023 Aug 10;14:1204876. doi: 10.3389/fmicb.2023.1204876. eCollection 2023. PubMed 37637112.
Backbone
  Vector backbone: pTA962
  Backbone size (bp): 8322
  Modifications to backbone: added promoter Pxyl
  Vector type: Expression in Haloarchaea
  Promoter: Pfdx, Pxyl
Growth in bacteria
  Bacterial resistance: Ampicillin, 100 μg/mL
  Growth temperature: 37°C
  Growth strain: DH5alpha
  Copy number: Unknown
Gene/Insert
  Cloning method: Gibson Cloning
Terms and licenses: Academic/Nonprofit Terms; Industry Terms: Not Available to Industry
Depositor comments: Please visit https://www.biorxiv.org/content/10.1101/2023.04.06.535941v3 for bioRxiv preprint.
How to cite: pAL750 was a gift from Alexandre Bisson (Addgene plasmid # 200988 ; http://n2t.net/addgene:200988 ; RRID:Addgene_200988)
