[The description below was written by a language model from this plasmid's Addgene catalogue record and pLannotate feature annotations shown in this document.]
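Description:
pAL750 is an empty-backbone shuttle vector for gene expression in the haloarchaeon Haloferax volcanii. It was derived from pTA962 by adding the inducible promoter Pxyl through Gibson assembly. The catalogue gives the backbone as 8,322 bp, and the full sequenced record is 8,718 nt. In E. coli the plasmid replicates from a high-copy ColE1/pUC-type origin and is selected with ampicillin through the bla (AmpR) gene and its own promoter. It also retains pBluescript-derived elements: an f1 origin, a lacZα fragment, the lac promoter and operator with the CAP binding site, flanking T3 and T7 promoters, and a remnant of the multiple cloning site.

For selection in Haloferax, the plasmid carries two adjacent marker genes. These are pyrE2 (orotate phosphoribosyltransferase) and hdrB (a dihydrofolate reductase involved in folate metabolism). Both act as auxotrophic markers by complementing host strains that lack the corresponding genes. The record lists two promoters, Pfdx and Pxyl, but the automated annotation marks neither of them. It also marks no haloarchaeal replication origin, and roughly the first 3 kb of the sequence is essentially unannotated. The positions of these elements, and what Pfdx drives, therefore cannot be determined from the table. The short hits labelled TRE promoter, RSF ori, lacI and M13 ori are small fragments and are probably incidental matches rather than functional parts.

No insert is present. The vector is intended as a recipient for a gene of interest placed under Pxyl, allowing inducible expression in H. volcanii. It belongs to a published set of inducible and constitutive promoters for this organism. The inducer is not stated in the record, though the promoter name suggests xylose.
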