Features (pLannotate 1.2.2; 17 found; start..end, strand, type, name):
    433..449     +  promoter       bidirectional TRE promoter (fragment): Tet-responsive bidirectional promoter PTight-BI, consisting of seven tet operator sequences flanked on each side by the minimal CMV promoter
   3043..3167    +  rep_origin     RSF ori (fragment): Plasmids containing the RSF 1030 origin of replication can be propagated in E. coli cells that contain additional plasmids with compatible origins.
   3169..3261    +  CDS            lacI (fragment): lac repressor; lacI; The lac repressor binds to the lac operator to inhibit transcription in E. coli. This inhibition can be relieved by adding lactose or isopropyl-β-D-thiogalactopyranoside (IPTG).
   3274..3295    +  protein_bind   CAP binding site: CAP binding activates transcription in the presence of cAMP. E. coli catabolite activator protein
   3310..3340    +  promoter       lac promoter: promoter for the E. coli lac operon
   3348..3364    +  protein_bind   lac operator: The lac repressor binds to the lac operator to inhibit transcription in E. coli. This inhibition can be relieved by adding lactose or isopropyl-β-D-thiogalactopyranoside (IPTG). lac repressor encoded by lacI
   3409..3427    +  promoter       T3 promoter: promoter for bacteriophage T3 RNA polymerase
   3478..3503    +  misc_feature   MCS (fragment): pBluescript multiple cloning site
   4308..4326    -  promoter       T7 promoter: promoter for bacteriophage T7 RNA polymerase
   4334..4489    +  CDS            lacZα (fragment): LacZα fragment of β-galactosidase; lacZ fragment
   4494..4852    +  rep_origin     f1 ori (sequence partly withheld): f1 bacteriophage origin of replication; arrow indicates direction of (+) strand synthesis
   4982..5509    +  CDS            pyrE2: PYRE_HALVD - Protein inferred from homology: Swiss-Prot protein existence level 3. Catalyzes the transfer of a ribosyl phosphate group from 5- phosphoribose 1-diphosphate to orotate, leading to the formation of orotidine monophosphate (OMP). From Haloferax volcanii (strain ATCC 29605 / DSM 3757 / JCM 8879 / NBRC 14742 / NCIMB 2012 / VKM B-1768 / DS2) (Halobacterium volcanii).
   5518..6099    +  CDS            hdrB: DYRB_HALVO - Experimental evidence at protein level: Swiss-Prot protein existence level 1. Key enzyme in folate metabolism. Catalyzes an essential reaction for de novo glycine and purine synthesis, and for DNA precursor synthesis. From Haloferax volcanii (Halobacterium volcanii).
   6106..6202    +  rep_origin     M13 ori (fragment): M13 bacteriophage origin of replication; arrow indicates direction of (+) strand synthesis
   6228..6332    +  promoter       AmpR promoter: bla
   6333..7193    +  CDS            AmpR: β-lactamase; bla; confers resistance to ampicillin, carbenicillin, and related antibiotics
   7364..7952    +  rep_origin     ori: high-copy-number ColE1/pMB1/pBR322/pUC origin of replication
>Addgene plasmid #200988 | pAL750 | addgene full sequence | sequence record 394837 | Addgene NGS Result
GCTTGACGCATATCTCTCTGAGAAGGTGGATTAATAAACTATAGTCGTGACTAGCGAACTAGTTGAATCA
AACGACGCCGGGAGCACACGAGTCTGCCAGGACTTCGCTCCTATCGGCGTCGAAGGATGCTTACGCGGAC
ACGGCGGGCGGGTGGCCCGTTGTCCTAACTCAACCAATGTGGTTGGGGCTTATGGGATTATCGGATTTTC
ACCCGGCGTTAGTGTTCGCACAAAAGCGACACTAAATGTACGATACGGACGATACGACGGCACACGAACC
GACTGAGAAGCGAAGCCTTCGCTTTGCGACTGACCTCGAGGCGGACGTCTCGCTTACAGACTGGACCGCC
CTTCGGGTTCATCGAGTAATCTTCGACGAGACAGAGAGTCAATTTGCGCTTCTCGAGGCACTACAAACAG
CGGCGGACGGTGTCGACATACTCGAGTTTGAACACCGACTGTCGAGTTGTGGGTTTGACGTCGATGGGTC
AGTCGTGAAACTTGCACGACGAGCTGTCGCCGGCGAGAGACGGGCTCTGTGGGACTTGATTCGGTATGCG
CGACGGTTGGGACATGATGAGATGGGACAGCCACAGAGCGCCTTAGAGGACGCTCTCGCGTTCACTCGTC
TATTGGGCTATAGCAACCCTCAACAGACGATAGCAATCGGTCTCAATGCGGCTTTCAGAGAGACGCGGCG
CGACCAGGCCGACGAGATTATCGAGTACGTTCTAACGCTGTCTGAGAGCGTCGACGTGGTCCTTGGTGGG
TCAGAGATCGACCGAGTGTACTTGCACAACTACTACGGCGATATTCTCCCATCGAGTGTTACGAATCCGT
GCAACGACACCCGTAATGATTACTCCATTACGACGCTCGTCGACGTGGTTGGGACGGACGGACTTGCTGT
CGAGATACTTCGGACGGTAGGTGAGACTGAAAGCGGACACATGGCCTACAGCGCCCTACAATCGGCGTTC
AGTCAGTACGATAGGACCACGGTCTCGCGGCGATTGAACGAGAAGCTAATCGAGTATGGTCTTTGTGAGA
AGTACGGCGCTCGCGGAAACCTACGAATCGAGATTCTCGACAAAGGAGCGTTGTACCTCGAAGAATTAGC
CAAAGAGAAAGAGCGACAAAAGGCCCTTCAGGACTACGTTACGAACACCCCAAAACCAAACCACAATACC
CGTGTAATCACGGACCGCCCTCGGGGAGGGAGGGAGGACGACCACCGACCGACCGCCGAAGGTGAGGCGT
CGACGACGCCGGACGGACGGGTTCGCTTACCTCGGTATCACGGTGTGGACTATCTTTCGTACGCAGAGAC
GGTCTCAGCGGCGAAGACACCGCCGAAGAAAGGCGTTAGTGTGACAAACTACCCTGTCGAACCCAAATCT
GACCGGGGAGAAGCCGGGTGGGGCTACCTTGAGGACGAGAATACGCTCGTCGTCTCTGCAGAGTACGACT
CTGCCATGTCTCATGTGGTGATGATTGCACGAGCGTTACTCGATCCTAAGACGTTCGACCAGGTCCTTAC
CGAGGACCGTCTCGCGGAACTTGATGGACTAATCGAAGATGGGACGTACGTTCGTGGGTCTCGAAACCTC
GGGTGGTTGGCTGACTCTGTCGACTCGGCGGGTGAGTACGTCGACGTCCTCGAGGACGCGAGAGACGAGC
TACTCGACATGACGCGGTCACTTGCACATGAGGACTACGAGTGTGAGACGTCCGAGTACCTGAGTCGAAT
CACGAAAACGGCGATGGGTCTCGCGGGAACCGCGTTTCACGTCCTCGATTTACTCGATATTGACGTCGTT
TGGGAGGCTCGCTTACCCGACTACAACCGACACCCGGAGCGATACGGGGAGGACAATGCCGAGTTGTTAG
CAACGACGCTTGCGAAGAACGCGCCGATTGCGGCGACGTACGGGAACCACGTAGTCCGGCGACTGTTGTT
TGAAGACCGAGACGAGAAGCGACGTCAGTCGTTCGACCCTGTCGTCGACGCGAGCAATCCGTATGCGAAC
CTGATTGCGTCGATCTCGGTGGTTGGTGACTTCGGGAATCGGGCGGACCACGTCGCCGGCGTAATAGAAG
ACCGACTGTCGAACCCTGGGGAGATTCACGAGGACGCGCCGGAGATTGCGCTCAAAGTCCCTGTGGTCGT
CGAGCATGGTCCGAGTACGGTTGCACGAGTAACACGGGCAATGTGTCGGGCGAAAGGTCTCGACGCGACG
AGAGACGCGATACGGCTATTCTCTGGGTTTGCACGGACACCGTACGACGTAGCCCACGCAATCGGGCGAG
GGTTGTCTCAAGAAGCGACACCGAGAGAGATTCGGAGTAGCGAAGTACGGCTTTCACTCGCGAGTCTCCC
GTCGAAGCGTCTCTTAGAGGACGCAACCCCCACGGTTCGGGCGATGATTAGTACGTTGCTCGCGACGAAT
CTGAGCCTTAGCAAGACAGAGTTAGCCGAGAAAGCGGGAATCTCGACGCAGTCGGTTCGGAACCACTTAC
CGACACTTGTAGCAATGGGGTTAGTCGACGAGACCGAGGGTCAGTGCCGACTGAACCTTTCGTTCACAGA
CGAGCAAGAACGCCACAAGCGGATTCTTCCATCGTTCATGCTGACCGAGTCGTTCACTCGAGACGTCCTC
TTTGAGACGCTAGAAGCGCTTGATGAGTTGACCGAGGAGGTAATCGAGATATGGGTACAATGCGGACCTA
ACGGGCTACCGGACATCGACCGTCTCCATACGATGTACGACTGGGTAGACTGGGTACGTCCCTTACTGTC
GAGTCTAACCGAAGAACGAGACGAGACGGTTCAGACGCTGTCTATTGGGCCGGAGATTGCACAGCAACCC
CTCACGGAGGCAGGTTCGTGATTGAACTAACCTTTGGTAATATGTTCGTGATATGCGTTGTATTCGGGTA
TCTCGTAATCTCGTGGTATCTCTCGAGACAGTACGTTCATGATTAGAGTAGGGTCGACGAACTCTGAACC
TATGAATCGCGGTCGGACAACAACCCCCCATGCATGTTCTTTCCTGCGTTATCCCCTGATTCTGTGGATA
ACCGTATTACCGCCTTTGAGTGAGCTGATACCGCTCGCCGCAGCCGAACGACCGAGCGCAGCGAGTCAGT
GAGCGAGGAAGCGGAAGAGCGCCCAATACGCAAACCGCCTCTCCCCGCGCGTTGGCCGATTCATTAATGC
AGCTGGCACGACAGGTTTCCCGACTGGAAAGCGGGCAGTGAGCGCAACGCAATTAATGTGAGTTAGCTCA
CTCATTAGGCACCCCAGGCTTTACACTTTATGCTTCCGGCTCGTATGTTGTGTGGAATTGTGAGCGGATA
ACAATTTCACACAGGAAACAGCTATGACCATGATTACGCCAAGCGCGCAATTAACCCTCACTAAAGGGAA
CAAAAGCTGGAGCTCCACCGCGCCGAAAAATGCGATGGTCCAGAGGTGCGGCCGCTCTAGAACTAGTGGA
TCCTCATATGCAGTATCCTCATTACCAGCGATTGTAATAAAAGTACGTCCCGGTATGGGCGGCGCGGGGC
AATGCAGAAAACCCCGAGACGTCGGCGGGTTCGGTCTCGAACTCCCGGCCGGGTGTAGTTCGCTCGTCCG
TTGACGACGAGCGCCGACGAGCGCGAGATGACAGGCAGAAGAGGCGACACGAGCCCGACGCGTGTGACGT
AGAGAGACACACGAATTCCCAGTAACAGAACACGCCGAGTCGGCGGGTCGAATCGGCAACGCGGCGACGA
GACGGCCGTGTCGGAGCCCACGAGCGCGGACTGACGACCCACACCGGTGTCGTCGAAAACGACCACCGAG
AGAGACAAGTCGATTATTACGGCTCGTCTCGGCCGATAATCAGGAACGAGTGGGCCGAGAGTTCGCCAGA
CACTGCCGTTTTCTATCACAGAATGCAATCACAGCACGCACGAACGAGAGAGTCCGGGAACAGCCCACGC
GACGTGCGGTGCGCCGGTTTTAGATTACACACATACGCTTGTAATTCGGGTGGCCGACGCCGAGAAGGGG
GGCGGGGTTCCCGAGAGTCCGGAGCAAGAGCGAACGCGGGGGACGAGTCACTCGGCCTCGCCCTTCGTTC
CCTATTACAGAACGATTGTCCAGCAGTCTCCGGCGTCTGCCGGCGGCAAACCTGTCGGAAGCGACATCGA
AACTCCCGTCGGGAGGGGCTAGCGCGCGCTCACGAGAGCGCGTCGATGGCGAAACGGGAGACGAGAGACG
GGAGACGGGAGACGAAAGACGGGGGTACCCAATTCGCCCTATAGTGAGTCGTATTACGCGCGCTCACTGG
CCGTCGTTTTACAACGTCGTGACTGGGAAAACCCTGGCGTTACCCAACTTAATCGCCTTGCAGCACATCC
CCCTTTCGCCAGCTGGCGTAATAGCGAAGAGGCCCGCACCGATCGCCCTTCCCAACAGTTGCGCAGCCTG
AATGGCGAATGGG
[124 nt withheld, positions 4494-4617]
C
[91 nt withheld, positions 4619-4709]
A
[49 nt withheld, positions 4711-4759]
CCTTTGACGTTGGAGTCCACGTTCTTT
[37 nt withheld, positions 4787-4823]
ACCCTATCTCGGTCTATTCTTTTGATTTAGATCCCGTGGATAAAACCCCTCGTTGACGCCGCGGGCAGCG
TCGTGATGGCGGTCACACCCGGGCTTTCGTGGCAGTACGCTGGCCCGAACAGCAACTACTATGCGTTCGG
AAGCCGCACTCTGCAGCCATGGCGAACGCAGCACTCATCGAGGCGCTCCGAGCCGCCGACGCGGTCCAGT
TCGGCGAGTTCGAGCTCTCCCACGGCGGCACGTCGAGCTACTACGTGGACAAGTACCTCTTCGAGACCGA
CCCCCGGTGTCTGAAGCTCATCGCCGAAGCGTTCGCAGAGCGCGTCGCGGACGACGACAAACTGGCCGGC
GTCGCGCTCGGCGCGGTCCCGCTCGTGGCCGCCACCGCGGTCGAGACGAACAAGCCGTACGTCATCGCCC
GCAAGAAGGCAAAGGAGTACGGGACGGCAAAGCGCATCGAGGGCGCGCTCGACGAGGGCGAGGAAGTCGT
CGTCCTCGAAGACATCGCGACGACCGGCCAGAGCGCCGTCGACGCCGTGGAGGCGCTCCGCGAGGCCGGC
GCAGTCGTCGACCGCGTCGTCGTCGTCGTGGACCGACAGGAGGGCGCGGCGGAGCTGCTGGCCGACCACG
ACATCGCACTGGAGTCGCTTCTCACCGCCGAGGACCTGCTGGCCGACGCCGACGGCTAATCTAGATGAGC
GGCGAGGAGCTTTCTGGGTCCGAAACCGAGGGCGACGCCGCGGTCCGGTTCGTCCTCGTCGCCGCCGTCG
CCGACAACCGCGTCATCGGCCGCGACGGCGACATGCCGTGGCACCTCCCCGAGGACCTGAAACAGTTCAA
GCGGACGACGACCGGCCACCCGGTCGTGATGGGTCGCAAGACCTACGAGAGCATCGCCCGCCAACTCGGC
GGCCCGCTTCCGGAGCGTCACAGCGTCGTGCTGACGACCCGCGACCTCGACCTCCCCGAGGGCGCTGAAG
CGGTCGAGTCGGTCGAGTCGGCGGTCGCCGCCGCCGAGGACGCGGCCGACGAGATGGGCGTCGAGACCGT
CTACGTCGTCGGCGGCGCGACCGTCTACGAGCAGTTCCTCGGCCGCGCCGCGGGGCTGGTGCTCACCGAA
CTCGACGCGGCACACGAAGGCGACACGCGGTTCCCCGAGTGGGACCGCGGGAAGTGGGTCGAGACCGACC
GCGACGACCGCGACGGCTTTTCGTTCGTCACGTACGAGCGCAAACAGCCCGCCGCGGCTGACCGCGGCGC
GGAGGAATCCGATGAGTAAGCTTAAGGGATTTTGCCGATTTCGGCCTATTGGTTAAAAAATGAGCTGATT
TAACAAAAATTTAACGCGAATTTTAACAAAATATTAACGCTTACAATTTAGGTGGCACTTTTCGGGGAAA
TGTGCGCGGAACCCCTATTTGTTTATTTTTCTAAATACATTCAAATATGTATCCGCTCATGAGACAATAA
CCCTGATAAATGCTTCAATAATATTGAAAAAGGAAGAGTATGAGTATTCAACATTTCCGTGTCGCCCTTA
TTCCCTTTTTTGCGGCATTTTGCCTTCCTGTTTTTGCTCACCCAGAAACGCTGGTGAAAGTAAAAGATGC
TGAAGATCAGTTGGGTGCACGAGTGGGTTACATCGAACTGGATCTCAACAGCGGTAAGATCCTTGAGAGT
TTTCGCCCCGAAGAACGTTTTCCAATGATGAGCACTTTTAAAGTTCTGCTATGTGGCGCGGTATTATCCC
GTATTGACGCCGGGCAAGAGCAACTCGGTCGCCGCATACACTATTCTCAGAATGACTTGGTTGAGTACTC
ACCAGTCACAGAAAAGCATCTTACGGATGGCATGACAGTAAGAGAATTATGCAGTGCTGCCATAACCATG
AGTGATAACACTGCGGCCAACTTACTTCTGACAACGATCGGAGGACCGAAGGAGCTAACCGCTTTTTTGC
ACAACATGGGGGATCATGTAACTCGCCTTGATCGTTGGGAACCGGAGCTGAATGAAGCCATACCAAACGA
CGAGCGTGACACCACGATGCCTGTAGCAATGGCAACAACGTTGCGCAAACTATTAACTGGCGAACTACTT
ACTCTAGCTTCCCGGCAACAATTAATAGACTGGATGGAGGCGGATAAAGTTGCAGGACCACTTCTGCGCT
CGGCCCTTCCGGCTGGCTGGTTTATTGCTGATAAATCTGGAGCCGGTGAGCGTGGGTCTCGCGGTATCAT
TGCAGCACTGGGGCCAGATGGTAAGCCCTCCCGTATCGTAGTTATCTACACGACGGGGAGTCAGGCAACT
ATGGATGAACGAAATAGACAGATCGCTGAGATAGGTGCCTCACTGATTAAGCATTGGTAACTGTCAGACC
AAGTTTACTCATATATACTTTAGATTGATTTAAAACTTCATTTTTAATTTAAAAGGATCTAGGTGAAGAT
CCTTTTTGATAATCTCATGACCAAAATCCCTTAACGTGAGTTTTCGTTCCACTGAGCGTCAGACCCCGTA
GAAAAGATCAAAGGATCTTCTTGAGATCCTTTTTTTCTGCGCGTAATCTGCTGCTTGCAAACAAAAAAAC
CACCGCTACCAGCGGTGGTTTGTTTGCCGGATCAAGAGCTACCAACTCTTTTTCCGAAGGTAACTGGCTT
CAGCAGAGCGCAGATACCAAATACTGTTCTTCTAGTGTAGCCGTAGTTAGGCCACCACTTCAAGAACTCT
GTAGCACCGCCTACATACCTCGCTCTGCTAATCCTGTTACCAGTGGCTGCTGCCAGTGGCGATAAGTCGT
GTCTTACCGGGTTGGACTCAAGACGATAGTTACCGGATAAGGCGCAGCGGTCGGGCTGAACGGGGGGTTC
GTGCACACAGCCCAGCTTGGAGCGAACGACCTACACCGAACTGAGATACCTACAGCGTGAGCTATGAGAA
AGCGCCACGCTTCCCGAAGGGAGAAAGGCGGACAGGTATCCGGTAAGCGGCAGGGTCGGAACAGGAGAGC
GCACGAGGGAGCTTCCAGGGGGAAACGCCTGGTATCTTTATAGTCCTGTCGGGTTTCGCCACCTCTGACT
TGAGCGTCGATTTTTGTGATGCTCGTCAGGGGGGCGGAGCCTATGGAAAAACGCCAGCAACGCGGCCTTT
TTACGGTTCCTGGCCTTTTGCTGGCCTTTTGCTCACATGAGCTTCTTTGATTCGAGCCATTTGTTCCTCG
CCGGTTAGGTGGGAGAGTTCGCCCGATTCGAGTAGTTGGTTCACCTCGGGGTAACTGAGTTCGTCCGGCT
CGCGCTCCCGTAACTCGTCGAGCGGCTCGCCCCGTTTTACATTAACCTCGACCTCGACCTCCTCGACCGA
ATACCCGCGCTGGAGGTATGCCTGTCTAACACCGCTCGCGGCAATCCCCTCGAAAGCGTCCTTTGCCAAA
TCGGACGGTTCGACGGTGTCGGTGATCCCGAGATATAGGAGAGCGAACGACCACGACAGGACGTTTAGCG
TATGCTCTTTCCCGTCTAAATCGCCGTCCTCGAAGGCTTCCGTTCTAAGGTCCTCGTCGAGTTCCGAAAC
CAGGAGCGGCATATCATGTAGGGCTTCATGGAGCCGCTCGACTATCGCTCGCCGGCGTTCGTATCCTGCC
TGTTTGCTATACTCCTTCGGTTTTTGGAGATACCGGCGGTCGGCCGGTGACAAAATCCCTCTTGCCCTTT
CGTCAAGACTCATGCTTTACCAATCACATCTTCATGTCCGTAATGCTTTATACGTTGTGCCCTAAAGCGG
GATATATGTCTGCCACGGACACGCGGATTCCGGTGTCGAAGGATGTGCGGCGCGACCTCCGGGTTCTCAA
GGCGCGGGAAGGCCGACGGTCATACGATGAGACAATTGCGGTGGT
